>Addgene plasmid #147381 | pT7-EGFP-C1-HsNot7-T142Y_R | depositor full sequence | sequence record 289828 | Full Sequence
TAGTTATTAATAGTAATCAATTACGGGGTCATTAGTTCATAGCCCATATATGGAGTTCCGCGTTACATAA
CTTACGGTAAATGGCCCGCCTGGCTGACCGCCCAACGACCCCCGCCCATTGACGTCAATAATGACGTATG
TTCCCATAGTAACGCCAATAGGGACTTTCCATTGACGTCAATGGGTGGAGTATTTACGGTAAACTGCCCA
CTTGGCAGTACATCAAGTGTATCATATGCCAAGTACGCCCCCTATTGACGTCAATGACGGTAAATGGCCC
GCCTGGCATTATGCCCAGTACATGACCTTATGGGACTTTCCTACTTGGCAGTACATCTACGTATTAGTCA
TCGCTATTACCATGGTGATGCGGTTTTGGCAGTACATCAATGGGCGTGGATAGCGGTTTGACTCACGGGG
ATTTCCAAGTCTCCACCCCATTGACGTCAATGGGAGTTTGTTTTGGCACCAAAATCAACGGGACTTTCCA
AAATGTCGTAACAACTCCGCCCCATTGACGCAAATGGGCGGTAGGCGTGTACGGTGGGAGGTCTATATAA
GCAGAGCTGGTTTAGTGAACCGTCAGATCCGCTAGCGCTACCGGTCGCCACCATGGTGAGCAAGGGCGAG
GAGCTGTTCACCGGGGTGGTGCCCATCCTGGTCGAGCTGGACGGCGACGTAAACGGCCACAAGTTCAGCG
TGTCCGGCGAGGGCGAGGGCGATGCCACCTACGGCAAGCTGACCCTGAAGTTCATCTGCACCACCGGCAA
GCTGCCCGTGCCCTGGCCCACCCTCGTGACCACCCTGACCTACGGCGTGCAGTGCTTCAGCCGCTACCCC
GACCACATGAAGCAGCACGACTTCTTCAAGTCCGCCATGCCCGAAGGCTACGTCCAGGAGCGCACCATCT
TCTTCAAGGACGACGGCAACTACAAGACCCGCGCCGAGGTGAAGTTCGAGGGCGACACCCTGGTGAACCG
CATCGAGCTGAAGGGCATCGACTTCAAGGAGGACGGCAACATCCTGGGGCACAAGCTGGAGTACAACTAC
AACAGCCACAACGTCTATATCATGGCCGACAAGCAGAAGAACGGCATCAAGGTGAACTTCAAGATCCGCC
ACAACATCGAGGACGGCAGCGTGCAGCTCGCCGACCACTACCAGCAGAACACCCCCATCGGCGACGGCCC
CGTGCTGCTGCCCGACAACCACTACCTGAGCACCCAGTCCGCCCTGAGCAAAGACCCCAACGAGAAGCGC
GATCACATGGTCCTGCTGGAGTTCGTGACCGCCGCCGGGATCACTCTCGGCATGGACGAGCTGTACAAGT
CCGGACTCAGATCTATGCCAGCGGCAACTGTAGATCATAGCCAAAGAATTTGTGAAGTTTGGGCTTGCAA
CTTGGATGAAGAGATGAAGAAAATTCGTCAAGTTATCCGAAAATATAATTACGTTGCTATGGACACCGAG
TTTCCAGGTGTGGTTGCAAGACCCATTGGAGAATTCAGGAGCAATGCTGACTATCAATACCAACTATTGC
GGTGTAATGTAGACTTGTTAAAGATAATTCAGCTAGGACTGACATTTATGAATGAGCAAGGAGAATACCC
TCCAGGAACTTCAACTTGGCAGTTTAATTTTAAATTTAATTTGACGGAGGACATGTATGCCCAGGACTCT
ATAGAGCTACTAACAACATCTGGTATCCAGTTTAAAAAACATGAGGAGGAAGGAATTGAAACCCAGTACT
TTGCAGAACTTCTTATGTATTCTGGAGTGGTCCTCTGTGAAGGGGTCAAATGGTTGTCATTTCATAGCGG
TTACGACTTTGGCTACTTAATCAAAATCCTAACCAACTCTAACTTGCCTGAAGAAGAACTTGACTTCTTT
GAGATCCTTCGATTGTTTTTTCCTGTCATTTATGATGTGAAGTACCTCATGAAGAGCTGCAAAAATCTCA
AAGGTGGATTACAGGAGGTGGCAGAACAGTTAGAGCTGGAACGGATAGGACCACAACATCAGGCAGGATC
TGATTCATTGCTCACAGGAATGGCCTTTTTCAAAATGAGAGAAATGTTCTTTGAAGATCATATTGATGAT
GCCAAATATTGTGGTCATTTGTATGGCCTTGGTTCTGGTTCATCCTATGTACAGAATGGCACAGGGAATG
CATATGAAGAGGAAGCCAACAAGCAGTCATGACTGCAGTCGACGGTACCGCGGGCCCGGGATCCACCGGA
TCTAGATAACTGATCATAATCAGCCATACCACATTTGTAGAGGTTTTACTTGCTTTAAAAAACCTCCCAC
ACCTCCCCCTGAACCTGAAACATAAAATGAATGCAATTGTTGTTGTTAACTTGTTTATTGCAGCTTATAA
TGGTTACAAATAAAGCAATAGCATCACAAATTTCACAAATAAAGCATTTTTTTCACTGCATTCTAGTTGT
GGTTTGTCCAAACTCATCAATGTATCTTAACGCGTAAATTGTAAGCGTTAATATTTTGTTAAAATTCGCG
TTAAATTTTTGTTAAATCAGCTCATTTTTTAACCAATAGGCCGAAATCGGCAAAATCCCTTATAAATCAA
AAGAATAGACCGAGATAGGGT
[37 nt withheld, positions 2612-2648]
AAAGAACGTGGACTCCAACGTCAAAGG
[49 nt withheld, positions 2676-2724]
T
[91 nt withheld, positions 2726-2816]
G
[124 nt withheld, positions 2818-2941]
CAGGTGGCACTTTTCGGGGAAATGTGCGCGGAACCCCTATTTGTTTATTTTTCTAAATACATTCAAATAT
GTATCCGCTCATGAGACAATAACCCTGATAAATGCTTCAATAATATTGAAAAAGGAAGAGTCCTGAGGCG
GAAAGAACCAGCTGTGGAATGTGTGTCAGTTAGGGTGTGGAAAGTCCCCAGGCTCCCCAGCAGGCAGAAG
TATGCAAAGCATGCATCTCAATTAGTCAGCAACCAGGTGTGGAAAGTCCCCAGGCTCCCCAGCAGGCAGA
AGTATGCAAAGCATGCATCTCAATTAGTCAGCAACCATAGTCCCGCCCCTAACTCCGCCCATCCCGCCCC
TAACTCCGCCCAGTTCCGCCCATTCTCCGCCCCATGGCTGACTAATTTTTTTTATTTATGCAGAGGCCGA
GGCCGCCTCGGCCTCTGAGCTATTCCAGAAGTAGTGAGGAGGCTTTTTTGGAGGCCTAGGCTTTTGCAAA
GATCGATCAAGAGACAGGATGAGGATCGTTTCGCATGATTGAACAAGATGGATTGCACGCAGGTTCTCCG
GCCGCTTGGGTGGAGAGGCTATTCGGCTATGACTGGGCACAACAGACAATCGGCTGCTCTGATGCCGCCG
TGTTCCGGCTGTCAGCGCAGGGGCGCCCGGTTCTTTTTGTCAAGACCGACCTGTCCGGTGCCCTGAATGA
ACTGCAAGACGAGGCAGCGCGGCTATCGTGGCTGGCCACGACGGGCGTTCCTTGCGCAGCTGTGCTCGAC
GTTGTCACTGAAGCGGGAAGGGACTGGCTGCTATTGGGCGAAGTGCCGGGGCAGGATCTCCTGTCATCTC
ACCTTGCTCCTGCCGAGAAAGTATCCATCATGGCTGATGCAATGCGGCGGCTGCATACGCTTGATCCGGC
TACCTGCCCATTCGACCACCAAGCGAAACATCGCATCGAGCGAGCACGTACTCGGATGGAAGCCGGTCTT
GTCGATCAGGATGATCTGGACGAAGAGCATCAGGGGCTCGCGCCAGCCGAACTGTTCGCCAGGCTCAAGG
CGAGCATGCCCGACGGCGAGGATCTCGTCGTGACCCATGGCGATGCCTGCTTGCCGAATATCATGGTGGA
AAATGGCCGCTTTTCTGGATTCATCGACTGTGGCCGGCTGGGTGTGGCGGACCGCTATCAGGACATAGCG
TTGGCTACCCGTGATATTGCTGAAGAGCTTGGCGGCGAATGGGCTGACCGCTTCCTCGTGCTTTACGGTA
TCGCCGCTCCCGATTCGCAGCGCATCGCCTTCTATCGCCTTCTTGACGAGTTCTTCTGAGCGGGACTCTG
GGGTTCGAAATGACCGACCAAGCGACGCCCAACCTGCCATCACGAGATTTCGATTCCACCGCCGCCTTCT
ATGAAAGGTTGGGCTTCGGAATCGTTTTCCGGGACGCCGGCTGGATGATCCTCCAGCGCGGGGATCTCAT
GCTGGAGTTCTTCGCCCACCCTAGGGGGAGGCTAACTGAAACACGGAAGGAGACAATACCGGAAGGAACC
CGCGCTATGACGGCAATAAAAAGACAGAATAAAACGCACGGTGTTGGGTCGTTTGTTCATAAACGCGGGG
TTCGGTCCCAGGGCTGGCACTCTGTCGATACCCCACCGAGACCCCATTGGGGCCAATACGCCCGCGTTTC
TTCCTTTTCCCCACCCCACCCCCCAAGTTCGGGTGAAGGCCCAGGGCTCGCAGCCAACGTCGGGGCGGCA
GGCCCTGCCATAGCCTCAGGTTACTCATATATACTTTAGATTGATTTAAAACTTCATTTTTAATTTAAAA
GGATCTAGGTGAAGATCCTTTTTGATAATCTCATGACCAAAATCCCTTAACGTGAGTTTTCGTTCCACTG
AGCGTCAGACCCCGTAGAAAAGATCAAAGGATCTTCTTGAGATCCTTTTTTTCTGCGCGTAATCTGCTGC
TTGCAAACAAAAAAACCACCGCTACCAGCGGTGGTTTGTTTGCCGGATCAAGAGCTACCAACTCTTTTTC
CGAAGGTAACTGGCTTCAGCAGAGCGCAGATACCAAATACTGTCCTTCTAGTGTAGCCGTAGTTAGGCCA
CCACTTCAAGAACTCTGTAGCACCGCCTACATACCTCGCTCTGCTAATCCTGTTACCAGTGGCTGCTGCC
AGTGGCGATAAGTCGTGTCTTACCGGGTTGGACTCAAGACGATAGTTACCGGATAAGGCGCAGCGGTCGG
GCTGAACGGGGGGTTCGTGCACACAGCCCAGCTTGGAGCGAACGACCTACACCGAACTGAGATACCTACA
GCGTGAGCTATGAGAAAGCGCCACGCTTCCCGAAGGGAGAAAGGCGGACAGGTATCCGGTAAGCGGCAGG
GTCGGAACAGGAGAGCGCACGAGGGAGCTTCCAGGGGGAAACGCCTGGTATCTTTATAGTCCTGTCGGGT
TTCGCCACCTCTGACTTGAGCGTCGATTTTTGTGATGCTCGTCAGGGGGGCGGAGCCTATGGAAAAACGC
CAGCAACGCGGCCTTTTTACGGTTCCTGGCCTTTTGCTGGCCTTTTGCTCACATGTTCTTTCCTGCGTTA
TCCCCTGATTCTGTGGATAACCGTATTACCGCCATGCAT
Features (pLannotate 1.2.2; 15 found; start..end, strand, type, name):
     61..364     +  enhancer       CMV enhancer: human cytomegalovirus immediate early enhancer
    365..568     +  promoter       CMV promoter: human cytomegalovirus (CMV) immediate early promoter
    613..1329    +  CDS            EGFP: EGFP is a basic (constitutively fluorescent) green fluorescent protein published in 1996, derived from Aequorea victoria. It is reported to be a rapidly-maturing weak dimer with moderate acid sensitivity.
   1345..2199    +  CDS            CNOT7: CNOT7_HUMAN - Also known as CAF1. Experimental evidence at protein level: Swiss-Prot protein existence level 1. Has 3'-5' poly(A) exoribonuclease activity for synthetic poly(A) RNA substrate. Its function seems to be partially redundant with that of CNOT8. Catalytic component of the CCR4-NOT complex which is one of the major cellular mRNA deadenylases and is linked to various cellular processes including bulk mRNA degradation, miRNA-mediated repression, translational repression during translational initiation and general transcription regulation. During miRNA-mediated repression the complex se
   2203..2234    +  misc_feature   MCS (fragment): multiple cloning site
   2251..2335    +  CDS            large T antigen (fragment): large T antigen from SV40 (simian virus 40)
   2358..2479    +  polyA_signal   SV40 poly(A) signal: SV40 polyadenylation signal
   2513..2941    -  rep_origin     f1 ori (sequence partly withheld): f1 bacteriophage origin of replication; arrow indicates direction of (+) strand synthesis
   2968..3072    +  promoter       AmpR promoter: bla
   3074..3431    +  promoter       SV40 promoter: SV40 enhancer and early promoter
   3466..4260    +  CDS            NeoR/KanR: aminoglycoside phosphotransferase from Tn5; aph(3')-II (or nptII); confers resistance to neomycin, kanamycin, and G418 (Geneticin®)
   4281..4433    +  CDS            ble (fragment): BLE_KLEPN - Experimental evidence at protein level: Swiss-Prot protein existence level 1. Binding protein with a strong affinity to the bleomycin family of antibiotics. Binds to CL990; an antimitotic-antibiotic compound. From Klebsiella pneumoniae.
   4492..4539    +  polyA_signal   HSV TK poly(A) signal: herpes simplex virus thymidine kinase polyadenylation signal (Cole and Stacy, 1985)
   4630..4646    -  polyA_signal   bGH poly(A) signal (fragment): bovine growth hormone polyadenylation signal
   4868..5456    +  rep_origin     ori: high-copy-number ColE1/pMB1/pBR322/pUC origin of replication
