[The description below was written by a language model from this plasmid's Addgene catalogue record and pLannotate feature annotations shown in this document.]
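Description:
pT7-EGFP-C1-HsNot7-T142Y_R is a 5,570 nt mammalian expression plasmid encoding human CNOT7 (also called CAF1 or Not7), carrying a T142Y substitution, as an N-terminal EGFP fusion. The catalogue lists the backbone as unknown, but the name and the annotated layout are consistent with an EGFP-C1-type vector. The human cytomegalovirus immediate early enhancer and promoter drive an EGFP coding sequence, followed after a short linker by the CNOT7 open reading frame, a remnant of the multiple cloning site and an SV40 polyadenylation signal. The name implies a T7 promoter, but none appears in the feature table, so its presence and position cannot be confirmed from the record.

Propagation in E. coli relies on a high-copy ColE1/pUC-type origin and kanamycin selection. The Tn5 aminoglycoside phosphotransferase gene (NeoR/KanR) sits behind tandem bacterial (bla) and SV40 early promoters and ends in an HSV TK poly(A) signal, so the same marker can confer kanamycin resistance in bacteria and G418 resistance in transfected mammalian cells. An f1 origin is also present, allowing single-stranded DNA production. The short large T antigen, ble and bGH poly(A) fragments annotated in the table are probably incidental matches to backbone sequence rather than functional parts.

CNOT7 is a catalytic 3'-5' poly(A) exoribonuclease subunit of the CCR4-NOT deadenylase complex. The plasmid comes from a study of the structural basis of the CAF1–NOT1 interaction, so the fusion is presumably used to express and detect a point mutant in human cells. The record does not state the specific effect of T142Y. The depositor sequence may be theoretical or predicted rather than fully verified.
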