Addgene plasmid #147381: pT7-EGFP-C1-HsNot7-T142Y_R
Purpose: Mammalian Expression of HsNot7-T142Y
Depositing lab: Elisa Izaurralde. Depositing organization: Max Planck Institute for Developmental Biology. Publication: The structural basis for the interaction between the CAF1 nuclease and the NOT1 scaffold of the human CCR4-NOT deadenylase complex. Petit AP, Wohlbold L, Bawankar P, Huntzinger E, Schmidt S, Izaurralde E, Weichenrieder O. Nucleic Acids Res. 2012 Nov;40(21):11058-72. doi: 10.1093/nar/gks883. Epub 2012 Sep 12. PubMed 22977175.
Backbone
  Vector backbone: Unknown
  Vector type: Mammalian Expression
Growth in bacteria
  Bacterial resistance: Kanamycin, 50 μg/mL
  Growth temperature: 37°C
  Growth strain: DH5alpha
  Copy number: High Copy
Gene/Insert
  Gene/Insert name: HsNot7-T142Y (alt name: CAF1)
  Species: H. sapiens (human)
  Entrez Gene: CNOT7 (a.k.a. CAF-1, CAF1, Caf1a, hCAF-1)
  Cloning method: Unknown
Terms and licenses: Academic/Nonprofit Terms; Industry Terms: Not Available to Industry
Depositor comments: Sequence extracted from NCBI:NM_13354.5. Plasmids from this collection were made available to the research community and donated after the lab closed. Please note that the sequence provided by the depositing laboratory may be theoretical/predicted or based on Sanger sequencing results. There may be discrepancies between sequencing results obtained by Addgene and the depositor sequence. If an Addgene verified sequence is not available, please contact before placing your order to request that our lab fully sequence the plasmid.
How to cite: pT7-EGFP-C1-HsNot7-T142Y_R was a gift from Elisa Izaurralde (Addgene plasmid # 147381 ; http://n2t.net/addgene:147381 ; RRID:Addgene_147381)
